Addgene plasmid #184477: pXPR_BRD003 FDX1-2
Purpose: Lentivirus gRNA targeting human FDX1 gene
Depositing lab: Todd Golub & Peter Tsvetkov. Depositing organization: Broad Institute. Publication: Copper induces cell death by targeting lipoylated TCA cycle proteins. Tsvetkov P, Coy S, Petrova B, Dreishpoon M, Verma A, Abdusamad M, Rossen J, Joesch-Cohen L, Humeidi R, Spangler RD, Eaton JK, Frenkel E, Kocak M, Corsello SM, Lutsenko S, Kanarek N, Santagata S, Golub TR. Science. 2022 Mar 18;375(6586):1254-1261. doi: 10.1126/science.abf0529. Epub 2022 Mar 17. PubMed 35298263.
Backbone
  Vector backbone: BRD003
  Vector type: Lentiviral
  Selectable markers: Puromycin
Growth in bacteria
  Bacterial resistance: Ampicillin, 100 μg/mL
  Growth temperature: 37°C
  Growth strain: NEB Stable
  Copy number: High Copy
Gene/Insert
  Gene/Insert name: FDX1
  gRNA/shRNA sequence: CACCGTGGCATATGGACTAACAGAC
  Species: H. sapiens (human)
  Entrez Gene: FDX1 (a.k.a. ADX, FDX, LOH11CR1D)
  Cloning method: Restriction Enzyme; 5′ cloning site Unknown (unknown if destroyed); 3′ cloning site Unknown (unknown if destroyed)
Terms and licenses: Academic/Nonprofit Terms; Industry Terms: Not Available to Industry
How to cite: pXPR_BRD003 FDX1-2 was a gift from Todd Golub & Peter Tsvetkov (Addgene plasmid # 184477 ; http://n2t.net/addgene:184477 ; RRID:Addgene_184477)
