[The description below was written by a language model from this plasmid's Addgene catalogue record and pLannotate feature annotations shown in this document.]
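Description:
pXPR_BRD003 FDX1-2 is a lentiviral guide RNA expression plasmid built on the BRD003 backbone and carrying a single guide directed against human FDX1 (ferredoxin 1, also known as ADX). In bacteria it is maintained through a high-copy ColE1/pUC-type origin and selected with ampicillin via the β-lactamase gene. An f1 origin and remnants of a lacZα/lac promoter cloning region with flanking T7 and T3 promoters are also annotated in the backbone.

The viral portion has a third-generation, self-inactivating layout. An RSV promoter fused to a truncated HIV-1 5' LTR drives production of the genomic RNA in packaging cells. It is followed by the Ψ packaging signal with a gag fragment, the Rev response element for Rev-dependent nuclear export, a cPPT/CTS element, WPRE to enhance transcript expression, and a ΔU3 3' LTR that inactivates LTR promoter activity after integration. An SV40 poly(A) signal and SV40 origin lie just outside the 3' LTR.

Between the LTRs there are two expression units. A human U6 RNA polymerase III promoter transcribes the FDX1-targeting spacer fused to the Streptococcus pyogenes Cas9 guide scaffold. An EF-1α core promoter with its intron A drives puromycin N-acetyltransferase, so transduced mammalian cells can be selected with puromycin. No Cas9 coding sequence is annotated, so the nuclease must be provided separately, for example in Cas9-expressing cells.

The construct is intended for lentiviral delivery of a guide RNA targeting FDX1 in human cells, and it was deposited with a study of copper-induced cell death involving lipoylated TCA cycle proteins. The cloning sites used to insert the guide are not recorded.
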