Features (pLannotate 1.2.2; 29 found; start..end, strand, type, name):
    196..784     -  rep_origin     ori: high-copy-number ColE1/pMB1/pBR322/pUC origin of replication
    955..1815    -  CDS            AmpR: β-lactamase; bla; confers resistance to ampicillin, carbenicillin, and related antibiotics
   1816..1920    -  promoter       AmpR promoter: bla
   1973..2401    -  rep_origin     f1 ori (sequence partly withheld): f1 bacteriophage origin of replication; arrow indicates direction of (+) strand synthesis
   2406..2561    -  CDS            lacZα (fragment): LacZα fragment of β-galactosidase; lacZ fragment
   2569..2587    +  promoter       T7 promoter: promoter for bacteriophage T7 RNA polymerase
   2608..2743    -  rep_origin     SV40 ori: SV40 origin of replication
   2783..2904    -  polyA_signal   SV40 poly(A) signal: SV40 polyadenylation signal
   2982..3215    -  LTR            3' LTR (ΔU3): self-inactivating 3' long terminal repeat (LTR) from HIV-1
   3217..3236    -  misc_feature   cPPT/CTS (fragment): central polypurine tract and central termination sequence of HIV-1
   3287..3875    -  misc_feature   WPRE: woodchuck hepatitis virus posttranscriptional regulatory element
   3891..4490    -  CDS            PuroR (fragment): puromycin N-acetyltransferase; pac from Streptomyces; confers resistance to puromycin
   4512..5450    -  intron         EF-1α intron A: intron upstream of the start codon of human EF-1α
   5451..5662    -  promoter       EF-1α core promoter: core promoter for human elongation factor EF-1α
   5688..5754    -  CDS            small t antigen (fragment): SV40 (simian virus 40) small t antigen
   5820..5937    -  misc_feature   cPPT/CTS: central polypurine tract and central termination sequence of HIV-1
   5993..6068    -  misc_RNA       gRNA scaffold: guide RNA scaffold for the Streptococcus pyogenes CRISPR/Cas9 system
   6098..6338    -  promoter       U6 promoter: RNA polymerase III promoter for human U6 snRNA
   6342..6368    -  CDS            Rev (fragment): human immunodeficiency virus 1 (HIV-1) Rev protein; rev; enhances nuclear export of unspliced and incompletely spliced viral mRNAs
   6745..6978    -  misc_feature   RRE: The Rev response element (RRE) of HIV-1 allows for Rev-dependent mRNA export from the nucleus to the cytoplasm.
   7124..7487    -  CDS            HIV-1 gag (fragment): gag protein from human immunodeficiency virus 1; gag
   7471..7596    -  misc_feature   HIV-1 Ψ: packaging signal of human immunodeficiency virus type 1
   7643..7823    -  LTR            5' LTR (truncated): truncated 5' long terminal repeat (LTR) from HIV-1
   7824..8050    -  promoter       RSV promoter: Rous sarcoma virus enhancer/promoter
   8078..8096    -  promoter       T3 promoter: promoter for bacteriophage T3 RNA polymerase
   8141..8157    -  protein_bind   lac operator: The lac repressor binds to the lac operator to inhibit transcription in E. coli. This inhibition can be relieved by adding lactose or isopropyl-β-D-thiogalactopyranoside (IPTG). lac repressor encoded by lacI
   8165..8195    -  promoter       lac promoter: promoter for the E. coli lac operon
   8210..8231    -  protein_bind   CAP binding site: CAP binding activates transcription in the presence of cAMP. E. coli catabolite activator protein
   8244..13      -  CDS            lacI (fragment) (across the origin): lac repressor; lacI; The lac repressor binds to the lac operator to inhibit transcription in E. coli. This inhibition can be relieved by adding lactose or isopropyl-β-D-thiogalactopyranoside (IPTG).
>Addgene plasmid #184477 | pXPR_BRD003 FDX1-2 | addgene full sequence | sequence record 365310 | Addgene NGS Result
GCGTATTGGGCGCTCTTCCGCTTCCTCGCTCACTGACTCGCTGCGCTCGGTCGTTCGGCTGCGGCGAGCG
GTATCAGCTCACTCAAAGGCGGTAATACGGTTATCCACAGAATCAGGGGATAACGCAGGAAAGAACATGT
GAGCAAAAGGCCAGCAAAAGGCCAGGAACCGTAAAAAGGCCGCGTTGCTGGCGTTTTTCCATAGGCTCCG
CCCCCCTGACGAGCATCACAAAAATCGACGCTCAAGTCAGAGGTGGCGAAACCCGACAGGACTATAAAGA
TACCAGGCGTTTCCCCCTGGAAGCTCCCTCGTGCGCTCTCCTGTTCCGACCCTGCCGCTTACCGGATACC
TGTCCGCCTTTCTCCCTTCGGGAAGCGTGGCGCTTTCTCATAGCTCACGCTGTAGGTATCTCAGTTCGGT
GTAGGTCGTTCGCTCCAAGCTGGGCTGTGTGCACGAACCCCCCGTTCAGCCCGACCGCTGCGCCTTATCC
GGTAACTATCGTCTTGAGTCCAACCCGGTAAGACACGACTTATCGCCACTGGCAGCAGCCACTGGTAACA
GGATTAGCAGAGCGAGGTATGTAGGCGGTGCTACAGAGTTCTTGAAGTGGTGGCCTAACTACGGCTACAC
TAGAAGAACAGTATTTGGTATCTGCGCTCTGCTGAAGCCAGTTACCTTCGGAAAAAGAGTTGGTAGCTCT
TGATCCGGCAAACAAACCACCGCTGGTAGCGGTGGTTTTTTTGTTTGCAAGCAGCAGATTACGCGCAGAA
AAAAAGGATCTCAAGAAGATCCTTTGATCTTTTCTACGGGGTCTGACGCTCAGTGGAACGAAAACTCACG
TTAAGGGATTTTGGTCATGAGATTATCAAAAAGGATCTTCACCTAGATCCTTTTAAATTAAAAATGAAGT
TTTAAATCAATCTAAAGTATATATGAGTAAACTTGGTCTGACAGTTACCAATGCTTAATCAGTGAGGCAC
CTATCTCAGCGATCTGTCTATTTCGTTCATCCATAGTTGCCTGACTCCCCGTCGTGTAGATAACTACGAT
ACGGGAGGGCTTACCATCTGGCCCCAGTGCTGCAATGATACCGCGAGACCCACGCTCACCGGCTCCAGAT
TTATCAGCAATAAACCAGCCAGCCGGAAGGGCCGAGCGCAGAAGTGGTCCTGCAACTTTATCCGCCTCCA
TCCAGTCTATTAATTGTTGCCGGGAAGCTAGAGTAAGTAGTTCGCCAGTTAATAGTTTGCGCAACGTTGT
TGCCATTGCTACAGGCATCGTGGTGTCACGCTCGTCGTTTGGTATGGCTTCATTCAGCTCCGGTTCCCAA
CGATCAAGGCGAGTTACATGATCCCCCATGTTGTGCAAAAAAGCGGTTAGCTCCTTCGGTCCTCCGATCG
TTGTCAGAAGTAAGTTGGCCGCAGTGTTATCACTCATGGTTATGGCAGCACTGCATAATTCTCTTACTGT
CATGCCATCCGTAAGATGCTTTTCTGTGACTGGTGAGTACTCAACCAAGTCATTCTGAGAATAGTGTATG
CGGCGACCGAGTTGCTCTTGCCCGGCGTCAATACGGGATAATACCGCGCCACATAGCAGAACTTTAAAAG
TGCTCATCATTGGAAAACGTTCTTCGGGGCGAAAACTCTCAAGGATCTTACCGCTGTTGAGATCCAGTTC
GATGTAACCCACTCGTGCACCCAACTGATCTTCAGCATCTTTTACTTTCACCAGCGTTTCTGGGTGAGCA
AAAACAGGAAGGCAAAATGCCGCAAAAAAGGGAATAAGGGCGACACGGAAATGTTGAATACTCATACTCT
TCCTTTTTCAATATTATTGAAGCATTTATCAGGGTTATTGTCTCATGAGCGGATACATATTTGAATGTAT
TTAGAAAAATAAACAAATAGGGGTTCCGCGCACATTTCCCCGAAAAGTGCCACCTAAATTGTAAGCGTTA
ATATTTTGTTAAAATTCGCGTTAAATTTTTGTTAAATCAGCTCATTTTTTAACCAATAGGCCGAAATCGG
CAAAATCCCTTATAAATCAAAAGAATAGACCGAGATAGGGT
[37 nt withheld, positions 2072-2108]
AAAGAACGTGGACTCCAACGTCAAAGG
[49 nt withheld, positions 2136-2184]
T
[91 nt withheld, positions 2186-2276]
G
[124 nt withheld, positions 2278-2401]
CCCATTCGCCATTCAGGCTGCGCAACTGTTGGGAAGGGCGATCGGTGCGGGCCTCTTCGCTATTACGCCA
GCTGGCGAAAGGGGGATGTGCTGCAAGGCGATTAAGTTGGGTAACGCCAGGGTTTTCCCAGTCACGACGT
TGTAAAACGACGGCCAGTGAGCGCGCGTAATACGACTCACTATAGGGCGAATTGGGTACGTCCCTAGGCC
TCCAAAAAAGCCTCCTCACTACTTCTGGAATAGCTCAGAGGCCGAGGCGGCCTCGGCCTCTGCATAAATA
AAAAAAATTAGTCAGCCATGGGGCGGAGAATGGGCGGAACTGGGCGGAGTTAGGGGCGGGATGGGCGGAG
TTAGGGGCGGGATAGCTAGAGCCAGACATGATAAGATACATTGATGAGTTTGGACAAACCACAACTAGAA
TGCAGTGAAAAAAATGCTTTATTTGTGAAATTTGTGATGCTATTGCTTTATTTGTAACCATTATAAGCTG
CAATAAACAAGTTCCTCTCACTCTCTGATATTCATTTCTTTGCAAGTTATAAATACTGAATAATAAGATG
ACATGAACTACTATACGTACTGCTAGAGATTTTCCACACTGACTAAAAGGGTCTGAGGGATCTCTAGTTA
CCAGAGTCACACAACAGACGGGCACACACTACTTGAAGCACTCAAGGCAAGCTTTATTGAGGCTTAAGCA
GTGGGTTCCCTAGTTAGCCAGAGAGCTCCCAGGCTCAGATCTGGTCTAACCAGAGAGACCCAGTACAAGC
AAAAAGCAGATCTTGTCTTCGTTGGGAGTGAATTAGCCCTTCCAGTCCCCCCTTTTCTTTTAAAAAGTGG
CTAAGATCTACAGCTGCCTTGTAAGTCATTGGTCTTAAAGTCGACGCGGGGAGGCGGCCCAAAGGGAGAT
CCGACTCGTCTGAGGGCGAAGGCGAAGACGCGGAAGAGGCCGCAGAGCCGGCAGCAGGCCGCGGGAAGGA
AGGTCCGCTGGATTGAGGGCCGAAGGGACGTAGCAGAAGGACGTCCCGCGCAGAATCCAGGTGGCAACAC
AGGCGAGCAGCCAAGGAAAGGACGATGATTTCCCCGACAACACCACGGAATTGTCAGTGCCCAACAGCCG
AGCCCCTGTCCAGCAGCGGGCAAGGCAGGCGGCGATGAGTTCCGCCGTGGCAATAGGGAGGGGGAAAGCG
AAAGTCCCGGAAAGGAGCTGACAGGTGGTGGCAATGCCCCAACCAGTGGGGGTTGCGTCAGCAAACACAG
TGCACACCACGCCACGTTGCCTGACAACGGGCCACAACTCCTCATAAAGAGACAGCAACCAGGATTTATA
CAAGGAGGAGAAAATGAAAGCCATACGGGAAGCAATAGCATGATACAAAGGCATTAAAGCAGCGTATCCA
CATAGCGTAAAAGGAGCAACATAGTTAAGAATACCAGTCAATCTTTCACAAATTTTGTAATCCAGAGGTT
GATTGTCGACTTAACGCGTTCAGGCACCGGGCTTGCGGGTCATGCACCAGGTGCGCGGTCCTTCGGGCAC
CTCGACGTCGGCGGTGACGGTGAAGCCGAGCCGCTCGTAGAAGGGGAGGTTGCGGGGCGCGGAGGTCTCC
AGGAAGGCGGGCACCCCGGCGCGCTCGGCCGCCTCCACTCCGGGGAGCACGACGGCGCTGCCCAGACCCT
TGCCCTGGTGGTCGGGCGAGACTCCGACGGTGGCCAGGAACCACGCGGGCTCCTTGGGCCGGTGCGGCGC
CAGGAGGCCTTCCATCTGTTGCTGCGCGGCCAGCCGGGAACCGCTCAACTCGGCCATGCGCGGGCCGATC
TCGGCGAACACCGCCCCCGCTTCGACGCTCTCCGGCGTGGTCCAGACCGCCACGGCGGCGCCGTCGTCCG
CGACCCACACCTTGCCGATGTCGAGCCCGACGCGCGTGAGGAAGAGTTCTTGCAGCTCGGTGACCCGCTC
GATGTGGCGGTCCGGATCGACGGTGTGGCGCGTGGCGGGGTAGTCGGCGAACGCGGCGGCGAGGGTGCGT
ACGGCCCTGGGGACGTCGTCGCGGGTGGCGAGGCGCACCGTGGGCTTGTACTCGGTCATGGTGGCCGTAC
GTCACGACACCTGAAATGGAAGAAAAAAACTTTGAACCACTGTCTGAGGCTTGAGAATGAACCAAGATCC
AAACTCAAAAAGGGCAAATTCCAAGGAGAATTACATCAAGTGCCAAGCTGGCCTAACTTCAGTCTCCACC
CACTCAGTGTGGGGAAACTCCATCGCATAAAACCCCTCCCCCCAACCTAAAGACGACGTACTCCAAAAGC
TCGAGAACTAATCGAGGTGCCTGGACGGCGCCCGGTACTCCGTGGAGTCACATGAAGCGACGGCTGAGGA
CGGAAAGGCCCTTTTCCTTTGTGTGGGTGACTCACCCGCCCGCTCTCCCGAGCGCCGCGTCCTCCATTTT
GAGCTCCCTGCAGCAGGGCCGGGAAGCGGCCATCTTTCCGCTCACGCAACTGGTGCCGACCGGGCCAGCC
TTGCCGCCCAGGGCGGGGCGATACACGGCGGCGCGAGGCCAGGCACCAGAGCAGGCCGGCCAGCTTGAGA
CTACCCCCGTCCGATTCTCGGTGGCCGCGCTCGCAGGCCCCGCCTCGCCGAACATGTGCGCTGGGACGCA
CGGGCCCCGTCGCCGCCCGCGGCCCCAAAAACCGAAATACCAGTGTGCAGATCTTGGCCCGCATTTACAA
GACTATCTTGCCAGAAAAAAAGCGTCGCAGCAGGTCATCAAAAATTTTAAATGGCTAGAGACTTATCGAA
AGCAGCGAGACAGGCGCGAAGGTGCCACCAGATTCGCACGCGGCGGCCCCAGCGCCCAGGCCAGGCCTCA
ACTCAAGCACGAGGCGAAGGGGCTCCTTAAGCGCAAGGCCTCGAACTCTCCCACCCACTTCCAACCCGAA
GCTCGGGATCAAGAATCACGTACTGCAGCCAGGTGGAAGTAATTCAAGGCACGCAAGGGCCATAACCCGT
AAAGAGGCCAGGCCCGCGGGAACCACACACGGCACTTACCTGTGTTCTGGCGGCAAACCCGTTGCGAAAA
AGAACGTTCACGGCGACTACTGCACTTATATACGGTTCTCCCCCACCCTCGGGAAAAAGGCGGAGCCAGT
ACACGACATCACTTTCCCAGTTTACCCCGCGCCACCTTCTCTAGGCACCGGATCAATTGCCGACCCCTCC
CCCCAACTTCTCGGGGACTGTGGGCGATGTGCGCTCTGCCCACTGACGGGCACCGGAGCCAATTCCCACT
CCTTTCAAGACCTAGAAGGTCCATTAGCTGCAAAGATTCCTCTCTGTTTAAAACTTTATCCATCTTTGCA
CCCGGGCCCCCTCGAGCCGGCGCCAAAGTGGATCTCTGCTGTCCCTGTAATAAACCCGAAAATTTTGAAT
TTTTGTAATTTGTTTTTGTAATTCTTTAGTTTGTATGTCTGTTGCTATTATGTCTACTATTCTTTCCCCT
GCACTGTACCCCCCAATCCCCCCTTTTCTTTTAAAATTGTGGATGAATACTGCCATTTGTCTCAAGATCT
AGTTACGCCAAGCTTAAAAAAGCACCGACTCGGTGCCACTTTTTCAAGTTGATAACGGACTAGCCTTATT
TTAACTTGCTATTTCTAGCTCTAAAACGTCTGTTAGTCCATATGCCACGGTGTTTCGTCCTTTCCACAAG
ATATATAAAGCCAAGAAATCGAAATACTTTCAAGTTACGGTAAGCATATGATAGTCCATTTTAAAACATA
ATTTTAAAACTGCAAACTACCCAAGAAATTATTACTTTCTACGTCACGTATTTTGTACTAATATCTTTGT
GTTTACAGTCAAATTAATTCTAATTATCTCTCTAACAGCCTTGTATCGTATATGCAAATATGAAGGAATC
ATGGGAAATAGGCCCTCTCTGGGTCCCCTCGGGGTTGGGAGGTGGGTCTGAAACGATAATGGTGAATATC
CCTGCCTAACTCTATTCACTATAGAAAGTACAGCAAAAACTATTCTTAAACCTACCAAGCCTCCTACTAT
CATTATGAATAATTTTATATACCACAGCCAATTTGTTATGTTAAACCAATTCCACAAACTTGCCCATTTA
TCTAATTCCAATAATTCTTGTTCATTCTTTTCTTGCTGGTTTTGCGATTCTTCAATTAAGGAGTGTATTA
AGCTTGTGTAATTGTTAATTTCTCTGTCCCACTCCATCCAGGTCGTGTGATTCCAAATCTGTTCCAGAGA
TTTATTACTCCAACTAGCATTCCAAGGCACAGCAGTGGTGCAAATGAGTTTTCCAGAGCAACCCCAAATC
CCCAGGAGCTGTTGATCCTTTAGGTATCTTTCCACAGCCAGGATTCTTGCCTGGAGCTGCTTGATGCCCC
AGACTGTGAGTTGCAACAGATGCTGTTGCGCCTCAATAGCCCTCAGCAAATTGTTCTGCTGCTGCACTAT
ACCAGACAATAATTGTCTGGCCTGTACCGTCAGCGTCATTGACGCTGCGCCCATAGTGCTTCCTGCTGCT
CCCAAGAACCCAAGGAACAAAGCTCCTATTCCCACTGCTCTTTTTTCTCTCTGCACCACTCTTCTCTTTG
CCTTGGTGGGTGCTACTCCTAATGGTTCAATTTTTACTACTTTATATTTATATAATTCACTTCTCCAATT
GTCCCTCATATCTCCTCCTCCAGGTCTGAAGATCAGCGGCCGCTTGCTGTGCGGTGGTCTTACTTTTGTT
TTGCTCTTCCTCTATCTTGTCTAAAGCTTCCTTGGTGTCTTTTATCTCTATCCTTTGATGCACACAATAG
AGGGTTGCTACTGTATTATATAATGATCTAAGTTCTTCTGATCCTGTCTGAAGGGATGGTTGTAGCTGTC
CCAGTATTTGTCTACAGCCTTCTGATGTTTCTAACAGGCCAGGATTAACTGCGAATCGTTCTAGCTCCCT
GCTTGCCCATACTATATGTTTTAATTTATATTTTTTCTTTCCCCCTGGCCTTAACCGAATTTTTTCCCAT
CGCGATCTAATTCTCCCCCGCTTAATACTGACGCTCTCGCACCCATCTCTCTCCTTCTAGCCTCCGCTAG
TCAAAATTTTTGGCGTACTCACCAGTCGCCGCCCCTCGCCTCTTGCCGTGCGCGCTTCAGCAAGCCGAGT
CCTGCGTCGAGAGAGCTCCTCTGGTTTCCCTTTCGCTTTCAAGTCCCTGTTCGGGCGCCACTGCTAGAGA
TTTTCCACACTGACTAAAAGGGTCTGAGGGATCTCTAGTTACCAGAGTCACACAACAGACGGGCACACAC
TACTTGAAGCACTCAAGGCAAGCTTTATTGAGGCTTAAGCAGTGGGTTCCCTAGTTAGCCAGAGAGCTCC
CAGGCTCAGATCTGGTCTAACCAGAGAGACCCGTTTATGTATCGAGCTAGGCACTTAAATACAATATCTC
TGCAATGCGGCAATTCAGTGGTTCGTCCAATCCATGTCAGACCCGTCTGTTGCCTTCCTAATAAGGCACG
ATCGTACCACCTTACTTCCACCAATCGGCATGCACGGTGCTTTTTCTCTCCTTGTAAGGCATGTTGCTAA
CTCATCGTTACCATGTTGCAAGACTACAAGAGTATTGCATAAGACTACATTAAGCTTGCAGCTCCAGCTT
TTGTTCCCTTTAGTGAGGGTTAATTGCGCGCTTGGCGTAATCATGGTCATAGCTGTTTCCTGTGTGAAAT
TGTTATCCGCTCACAATTCCACACAACATACGAGCCGGAAGCATAAAGTGTAAAGCCTGGGGTGCCTAAT
GAGTGAGCTAACTCACATTAATTGCGTTGCGCTCACTGCCCGCTTTCCAGTCGGGAAACCTGTCGTGCCA
GCTGCATTAATGAATCGGCCAACGCGCGGGGAGAGGCGGTTT
